Addgene plasmid #167937: pLenti-tetON-dxCas9(3.7)-VPR-EF1a-TagRFP-2A-tet3G
Purpose: Inducible CRISPRa expression
Depositing lab: Emma Rawlins. Depositing organization: Gurdon Institute. Publication: A functional genetic toolbox for human tissue-derived organoids. Sun D, Evans L, Perrone F, Sokleva V, Lim K, Rezakhani S, Lutolf M, Zilbauer M, Rawlins EL. eLife. 2021 Oct 6;10. pii: 67886. doi: 10.7554/eLife.67886. PubMed 34612202.
Backbone
  Vector backbone: pHAGE
  Vector type: Lentiviral
Growth in bacteria
  Bacterial resistance: Ampicillin, 100 μg/mL
  Growth temperature: 37°C
  Growth strain: NEB Stable
  Copy number: Unknown
Gene/Insert
  Gene/Insert name: dxCas9(3.7)-VPR
  Species: Synthetic
  Promoter: tetON
  Cloning method: Restriction Enzyme; 5′ cloning site XhoI (not destroyed); 3′ cloning site BamHI (not destroyed)
  Sequencing primers: 5′ gacagatccattcgattagtg; 3′ GCTCAAGGGGCTTCATGATG
Terms and licenses: Academic/Nonprofit Terms; Industry Terms: Not Available to Industry
Depositor comments: dxCas9(3.7)-VPR is cloned from dxCas(3.7)-VPR (Addgene Plasmid #108383). Please visit https://www.biorxiv.org/content/10.1101/2020.05.04.076067v2 for bioRxiv preprint.
How to cite: pLenti-tetON-dxCas9(3.7)-VPR-EF1a-TagRFP-2A-tet3G was a gift from Emma Rawlins (Addgene plasmid # 167937 ; http://n2t.net/addgene:167937 ; RRID:Addgene_167937)
