[The description below was written by a language model from this plasmid's Addgene catalogue record and pLannotate feature annotations shown in this document.]
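Description:
pLenti-tetON-dxCas9(3.7)-VPR-EF1a-TagRFP-2A-tet3G is a 14.5 kb all-in-one lentiviral transfer plasmid built on the pHAGE backbone for doxycycline-inducible CRISPR activation (CRISPRa) in mammalian cells. It is propagated in E. coli through a high-copy ColE1/pUC-type origin with ampicillin selection (AmpR/β-lactamase). The viral portion carries the usual HIV-1 elements: a truncated 5' LTR, the Ψ packaging signal with a gag fragment, the RRE for Rev-dependent export of the genomic RNA, cPPT/CTS, and a self-inactivating ΔU3 3' LTR, with a WPRE upstream of it to enhance transcript expression. No mammalian drug-resistance marker is annotated, so transduced cells would be identified by fluorescence.

Two expression units sit between the LTRs. The first uses the TRE3G tetracycline-responsive promoter to drive dxCas9(3.7), a catalytically dead S. pyogenes Cas9 variant with broadened PAM compatibility, fused to the VPR activator. The annotation detects the RELA/p65 fragment and the Epstein-Barr virus Rta activation domain of VPR. The VP64 part is not separately annotated, though a short attB1-like site lies in that interval. This unit ends in a rabbit β-globin poly(A) signal. The second unit uses an EF-1α core promoter coupled to an HTLV-1 LTR fragment to constitutively express TagRFP and, according to the construct name, a 2A-linked Tet-On 3G transactivator. TagRFP marks transduced cells, while Tet-On 3G binds TRE3G in the presence of doxycycline to switch on dxCas9-VPR. No guide RNA cassette is annotated, so guides must be supplied separately. The associated work describes a genetic toolbox for human tissue-derived organoids.
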