Features (pLannotate 1.2.2; 30 found; start..end, strand, type, name):
    377..634     +  LTR            5' LTR (truncated): truncated 5' long terminal repeat (LTR) from HIV-1
    681..806     +  misc_feature   HIV-1 Ψ: packaging signal of human immunodeficiency virus type 1
    790..1128    +  CDS            HIV-1 gag (fragment): gag protein from human immunodeficiency virus 1; gag
   1303..1536    +  misc_feature   RRE: The Rev response element (RRE) of HIV-1 allows for Rev-dependent mRNA export from the nucleus to the cytoplasm.
   1913..2013    +  CDS            Rev (fragment): human immunodeficiency virus 1 (HIV-1) Rev protein; rev; enhances nuclear export of unspliced and incompletely spliced viral mRNAs
   2058..2175    +  misc_feature   cPPT/CTS: central polypurine tract and central termination sequence of HIV-1
   2242..2616    +  promoter       TRE3G promoter: 3rd-generation Tet-responsive promoter that can be activated by binding of Tet-On® 3G
   2678..6781    +  CDS            dxCas9(3.7): catalytically dead Streptococcus pyogenes Cas9 mutant with broad PAM compatibility (Hu et al., 2018)
   6851..6875    +  protein_bind   attB1: mutant version of attB; recombination site for the Gateway® BP reaction BP Clonase™
   7106..7885    +  CDS            RELA (fragment): TF65_HUMAN - Also known as NFKB3. Experimental evidence at protein level: Swiss-Prot protein existence level 1. NF-kappa-B is a pleiotropic transcription factor present in almost all cell types and is the endpoint of a series of signal transduction events that are initiated by a vast array of stimuli related to many biological processes such as inflammation, immunity, differentiation, cell growth, tumorigenesis and apoptosis. NF-kappa-B is a homo- or heterodimeric complex formed by the Rel-like domain- containing proteins RELA/p65, RELB, NFKB1/p105, NFKB1/p50, REL and NFKB2/p52. The heterodime
   7904..8473    +  CDS            Rta AD: transcriptional activation domain from the human herpesvirus 4 (Epstein-Barr virus) replication and transcription activator Rta/BRLF1 (Hardwick et al., 1992; Chavez et al., 2015)
   8579..8634    +  polyA_signal   β-globin poly(A) signal: rabbit β-globin polyadenylation signal (Gil and Proudfoot, 1987)
   8838..9049    +  promoter       EF-1α core promoter: core promoter for human elongation factor EF-1α
   9062..9330    +  LTR            5' LTR (truncated): truncated 5' long terminal repeat (LTR) from human T-cell leukemia virus (HTLV) type 1
   9371..10081   +  CDS            TagRFP: monomeric derivative of red fluorescent protein from Entacmaea quadricolor (Merzlyak et al., 2007) mammalian codon-optimized
  10142..10888   +  CDS            Tet-On® 3G: modified rtTA protein that binds tightly to promoters containing the tet operator in the presence of doxycycline
  10901..11489   +  misc_feature   WPRE: woodchuck hepatitis virus posttranscriptional regulatory element
  11497..11562   +  CDS            nef (fragment): NEF_HV1Z2 - Experimental evidence at protein level: Swiss-Prot protein existence level 1. Extracellular Nef protein targets CD4(+) T-lymphocytes for apoptosis by interacting with CXCR4 surface receptors. From Human immunodeficiency virus type 1 group M subtype D (isolate Z2/CDC-Z34) (HIV-1).
  11564..11797   +  LTR            3' LTR (ΔU3): self-inactivating 3' long terminal repeat (LTR) from HIV-1
  12002..12106   +  promoter       AmpR promoter: bla
  12107..12967   +  CDS            AmpR: β-lactamase; bla; confers resistance to ampicillin, carbenicillin, and related antibiotics
  13138..13726   +  rep_origin     ori: high-copy-number ColE1/pMB1/pBR322/pUC origin of replication
  13909..13963   +  CDS            lacI (fragment): lac repressor; lacI; The lac repressor binds to the lac operator to inhibit transcription in E. coli. This inhibition can be relieved by adding lactose or isopropyl-β-D-thiogalactopyranoside (IPTG).
  13969..14062   +  rep_origin     SV40 ori (fragment): SV40 origin of replication
  14087..14124   +  CDS            lacI (fragment): lac repressor; lacI; The lac repressor binds to the lac operator to inhibit transcription in E. coli. This inhibition can be relieved by adding lactose or isopropyl-β-D-thiogalactopyranoside (IPTG).
  14137..14158   +  protein_bind   CAP binding site: CAP binding activates transcription in the presence of cAMP. E. coli catabolite activator protein
  14173..14203   +  promoter       lac promoter: promoter for the E. coli lac operon
  14207..14229   +  protein_bind   lac operator (fragment): The lac repressor binds to the lac operator to inhibit transcription in E. coli. This inhibition can be relieved by adding lactose or isopropyl-β-D-thiogalactopyranoside (IPTG). lac repressor encoded by lacI
  14261..14344   +  polyA_signal   SV40 poly(A) signal (fragment): SV40 polyadenylation signal
  14511..329     +  CDS            nef (fragment) (across the origin): NEF_HV1BR - Experimental evidence at protein level: Swiss-Prot protein existence level 1. Extracellular Nef protein targets CD4(+) T-lymphocytes for apoptosis by interacting with CXCR4 surface receptors (PubMed:14990729). From Human immunodeficiency virus type 1 group M subtype B (isolate BRU/LAI) (HIV-1).
>Addgene plasmid #167937 | pLenti-tetON-dxCas9(3.7)-VPR-EF1a-TagRFP-2A-tet3G | addgene full sequence | sequence record 331121 | Addgene NGS Result
TGGAAGGGCTAATTCACTCCCAAAGAAGACAAGATATCCTTGATCTGTGGATCTACCACACACAAGGCTA
CTTCCCTGATTAGCAGAACTACACACCAGGGCCAGGGGTCAGATATCCACTGACCTTTGGATGGTGCTAC
AAGCTAGTACCAGTTGAGCCAGATAAGGTAGAAGAGGCCAATAAAGGAGAGAACACCAGCTTGTTACACC
CTGTGAGCCTGCATGGGATGGATGACCCGGAGAGAGAAGTGTTAGAGTGGAGGTTTGACAGCCGCCTAGC
ATTTCATCACGTGGCCCGAGAGCTGCATCCGGAGTACTTCAAGAACTGCTGATATCGAGCTTGCTACAAG
GGACTTTCCGCTGGGGACTTTCCAGGGAGGCGTGGCCTGGGCGGGACTGGGGAGTGGCGAGCCCTCAGAT
CCTGCATATAAGCAGCTGCTTTTTGCCTGTACTGGGTCTCTCTGGTTAGACCAGATCTGAGCCTGGGAGC
TCTCTGGCTAACTAGGGAACCCACTGCTTAAGCCTCAATAAAGCTTGCCTTGAGTGCTTCAAGTAGTGTG
TGCCCGTCTGTTGTGTGACTCTGGTAACTAGAGATCCCTCAGACCCTTTTAGTCAGTGTGGAAAATCTCT
AGCAGTGGCGCCCGAACAGGGACTTGAAAGCGAAAGGGAAACCAGAGGAGCTCTCTCGACGCAGGACTCG
GCTTGCTGAAGCGCGCACGGCAAGAGGCGAGGGGCGGCGACTGGTGAGTACGCCAAAAATTTTGACTAGC
GGAGGCTAGAAGGAGAGAGATGGGTGCGAGAGCGTCAGTATTAAGCGGGGGAGAATTAGATCGCGATGGG
AAAAAATTCGGTTAAGGCCAGGGGGAAAGAAAAAATATAAATTAAAACATATAGTATGGGCAAGCAGGGA
GCTAGAACGATTCGCAGTTAATCCTGGCCTGTTAGAAACATCAGAAGGCTGTAGACAAATACTGGGACAG
CTACAACCATCCCTTCAGACAGGATCAGAAGAACTTAGATCATTATATAATACAGTAGCAACCCTCTATT
GTGTGCATCAAAGGATAGAGATAAAAGACACCAAGGAAGCTTTAGACAAGATAGAGGAAGAGCAAAACAA
AAGTAAGACCACCGCACAGCAAGCGGCCGGCCGCTGATCTTCAGACCTGGAGGAGGAGATATGAGGGACA
ATTGGAGAAGTGAATTATATAAATATAAAGTAGTAAAAATTGAACCATTAGGAGTAGCACCCACCAAGGC
AAAGAGAAGAGTGGTGCAGAGAGAAAAAAGAGCAGTGGGAATAGGAGCTTTGTTCCTTGGGTTCTTGGGA
GCAGCAGGAAGCACTATGGGCGCAGCGTCAATGACGCTGACGGTACAGGCCAGACAATTATTGTCTGGTA
TAGTGCAGCAGCAGAACAATTTGCTGAGGGCTATTGAGGCGCAACAGCATCTGTTGCAACTCACAGTCTG
GGGCATCAAGCAGCTCCAGGCAAGAATCCTGGCTGTGGAAAGATACCTAAAGGATCAACAGCTCCTGGGG
ATTTGGGGTTGCTCTGGAAAACTCATTTGCACCACTGCTGTGCCTTGGAATGCTAGTTGGAGTAATAAAT
CTCTGGAACAGATTTGGAATCACACGACCTGGATGGAGTGGGACAGAGAAATTAACAATTACACAAGCTT
AATACACTCCTTAATTGAAGAATCGCAAAACCAGCAAGAAAAGAATGAACAAGAATTATTGGAATTAGAT
AAATGGGCAAGTTTGTGGAATTGGTTTAACATAACAAATTGGCTGTGGTATATAAAATTATTCATAATGA
TAGTAGGAGGCTTGGTAGGTTTAAGAATAGTTTTTGCTGTACTTTCTATAGTGAATAGAGTTAGGCAGGG
ATATTCACCATTATCGTTTCAGACCCACCTCCCAACCCCGAGGGGACCCGACAGGCCCGAAGGAATAGAA
GAAGAAGGTGGAGAGAGAGACAGAGACAGATCCATTCGATTAGTGAACGGATCTCGACGGTATCGCCGAA
TTCACAAATGGCAGTATTCATCCACAATTTTAAAAGAAAAGGGGGGATTGGGGGGTACAGTGCAGGGGAA
AGAATAGTAGACATAATAGCAACAGACATACAAACTAAAGAATTACAAAAACAAATTACAAAAATTCAAA
ATTTTCGGGTTTATTACAGGGACAGCAGAGATCCAGTTTGGACTAGACCGGTGGCCTCCACGGCCACTAG
ATTACTCCCTATCAGTGATAGAGAACGTATGAAGAGTTTACTCCCTATCAGTGATAGAGAACGTATGCAG
ACTTTACTCCCTATCAGTGATAGAGAACGTATAAGGAGTTTACTCCCTATCAGTGATAGAGAACGTATGA
CCAGTTTACTCCCTATCAGTGATAGAGAACGTATCTACAGTTTACTCCCTATCAGTGATAGAGAACGTAT
ATCCAGTTTACTCCCTATCAGTGATAGAGAACGTATAAGCTTTAGGCGTGTACGGTGGGCGCCTATAAAA
GCAGAGCTCGTTTAGTGAACCGTCAGATCGCCTGGAGCAATTCCACAACACTTTTGTCTTATACCAACTT
TCCGTACCACTTCCTACCCTCGTAAAGAAGTTCCTATTCCGAAGTTCCTATTCTTCAAAAGGTATAGGAA
CTTCGCTCGAGGCCACCATGGACAAGAAGTACTCCATTGGGCTCGCTATCGGCACAAACAGCGTCGGCTG
GGCCGTCATTACGGACGAGTACAAGGTGCCGAGCAAAAAATTCAAAGTTCTGGGCAATACCGATCGCCAC
AGCATAAAGAAGAACCTCATTGGCGCCCTCCTGTTCGACTCCGGGGAGACGGCCGAAGCCACGCGGCTCA
AAAGAACAGCACGGCGCAGATATACCCGCAGAAAGAATCGGATCTGCTACCTGCAGGAGATCTTTAGTAA
TGAGATGGCTAAGGTGGATGACTCTTTCTTCCATAGGCTGGAGGAGTCCTTTTTGGTGGAGGAGGATAAA
AAGCACGAGCGCCACCCAATCTTTGGCAATATCGTGGACGAGGTGGCGTACCATGAAAAGTACCCAACCA
TATATCATCTGAGGAAGAAGCTTGTAGACAGTACTGATAAGGCTGACTTGCGGTTGATCTATCTCGCGCT
GGCGCATATGATCAAATTTCGGGGACACTTCCTCATCGAGGGGGACCTGAACCCAGACAACAGCGATGTC
GACAAACTCTTTATCCAACTGGTTCAGACTTACAATCAGCTTTTCGAAGAGAACCCGATCAACGCATCCG
GAGTTGACGCCAAAGCAATCCTGAGCGCTAGGCTGTCCAAATCCCGGCGGCTCGAAAACCTCATCGCACA
GCTCCCTGGGGAGAAGAAGAACGGCCTGTTTGGTAATCTTATCGCCCTGTCCCTCGGGCTGACCCCCAAC
TTTAAATCTAACTTCGACCTGGCCGAAGATACCAAGCTTCAACTGAGCAAAGACACCTACGATGATGATC
TCGACAATCTGCTGGCCCAGATCGGCGACCAGTACGCAGACCTTTTTTTGGCGGCAAAGAACCTGTCAGA
CGCCATTCTGCTGAGTGATATTCTGCGAGTGAACACGGAGATCACCAAAGCTCCGCTGAGCGCTAGTATG
ATCAAGCTCTATGATGAGCACCACCAAGACTTGACTTTGCTGAAGGCCCTTGTCAGACAGCAACTGCCTG
AGAAGTACAAGGAAATTTTCTTCGATCAGTCTAAAAATGGCTACGCCGGATACATTGACGGCGGAGCAAG
CCAGGAGGAATTTTACAAATTTATTAAGCCCATCTTGGAAAAAATGGACGGCACCGAGGAGCTGCTGGTA
AAGCTTAACAGAGAAGATCTGTTGCGCAAACAGCGCACTTTCGACAATGGAATCATCCCCCACCAGATTC
ACCTGGGCGAACTGCACGCTATCCTCAGGCGGCAAGAGGATTTCTACCCCTTTTTGAAAGATAACAGGGA
AAAGATTGAGAAAATCCTCACATTTCGGATACCCTACTATGTAGGCCCCCTCGCCCGGGGAAATTCCAGA
TTCGCGTGGATGACTCGCAAATCAGAAGAGACCATCACTCCCTGGAACTTCGAGAAAGTCGTGGATAAGG
GGGCCTCTGCCCAGTCCTTCATCGAAAGGATGACTAACTTTGATAAAAATCTGCCTAACGAAAAGGTGCT
TCCTAAACACTCTCTGCTGTACGAGTACTTCACAGTTTATAACGAGCTCACCAAGGTCAAATACGTCACA
GAAGGGATGAGAAAGCCAGCATTCCTGTCTGGAGATCAGAAGAAAGCTATTGTGGACCTCCTCTTCAAGA
CGAACCGGAAAGTTACCGTGAAACAGCTCAAAGAAGACTATTTCAAAAAGATTGAATGTTTCGACTCTGT
TGAAATCAGCGGAGTGGAGGATCGCTTCAACGCATCCCTGGGAACGTATCACGATCTCCTGAAAATCATT
AAAGACAAGGACTTCCTGGACAATGAGGAGAACGAGGACATTCTTGAGGACATTGTCCTCACCCTTACGT
TGTTTGAAGATAGGGAGATGATTGAAGAACGCTTGAAAACTTACGCTCATCTCTTCGACGACAAAGTCAT
GAAGCAGCTCAAGAGGCGCCGATATACAGGATGGGGGCGGCTGTCAAGAAAACTGATCAATGGGATCCGA
GACAAGCAGAGTGGAAAGACAATCCTGGATTTTCTTAAGTCCGATGGATTTGCCAACCGGAACTTCATTC
AGTTGATCCATGATGACTCTCTCACCTTTAAGGAGGACATCCAGAAAGCACAAGTTTCTGGCCAGGGGGA
CAGTCTTCACGAGCACATCGCTAATCTTGCAGGTAGCCCAGCTATCAAAAAGGGAATACTGCAGACCGTT
AAGGTCGTGGATGAACTCGTCAAAGTAATGGGAAGGCATAAGCCCGAGAATATCGTTATCGAGATGGCCC
GAGAGAACCAAACCACCCAGAAGGGACAGAAGAACAGTAGGGAAAGGATGAAGAGGATTGAAGAGGGTAT
AAAAGAACTGGGGTCCCAAATCCTTAAGGAACACCCAGTTGAAAACACCCAGCTTCAGAATGAGAAGCTC
TACCTGTACTACCTGCAGAACGGCAGGGACATGTACGTGGATCAGGAACTGGACATCAATCGGCTCTCCG
ACTACGACGTGGACGCTATCGTGCCCCAGTCTTTTCTCAAAGATGATTCTATTGATAATAAAGTGTTGAC
AAGATCCGATAAAAACAGAGGGAAGAGTGATAACGTCCCCTCAGAAGAAGTTGTCAAGAAAATGAAAAAT
TATTGGCGGCAGCTGCTGAACGCCAAACTGATCACACAACGGAAGTTCGATAATCTGACTAAGGCTGAAC
GAGGTGGCCTGTCTGAGTTGGATAAAGCCGGTTTCATCAAAAGGCAGCTTGTTGAGACACGCCAGATCAC
CAAGCACGTGGCCCAAATTCTCGATTCACGCATGAACACCAAGTACGATGAAAATGACAAACTGATTCGA
GAGGTGAAAGTTATTACTCTGAAGTCTAAGCTGGTCTCAGATTTCAGAAAGGACTTTCAGTTTTATAAGG
TGAGAGAGATCAACAATTACCACCATGCGCATGATGCCTACCTGAATGCAGTGGTAGGCACTGCACTTAT
CAAAAAATATCCCAAGCTTGAATCTGAATTTGTTTACGGAGACTATAAAGTGTACGATGTTAGGAAAATG
ATCGCAAAGTCTGAGCAGGAAATAGGCAAGGCCACCGCTAAGTACTTCTTTTACAGCAATATTATGAATT
TTTTCAAGACCGAGATTACACTGGCCAATGGAGAGATTCGGAAGCGACCACTTATCGAAACAAACGGAGA
AACAGGAGAAATCGTGTGGGACAAGGGTAGGGATTTCGCGACAGTCCGGAAGGTCCTGTCCATGCCGCAG
GTGAACATCGTTAAAAAGACCGAAGTACAGACCGGAGGTTTCTCCAAGGAAAGTATCCTCCCGAAAAGGA
ACAGCGACAAGCTGATCGCACGCAAAAAAGATTGGGACCCCAAGAAATACGGCGGATTCGATTCTCCTAC
AGTCGCTTACAGTGTACTGGTTGTGGCCAAAGTGGAGAAAGGGAAGTCTAAAAAACTCAAAAGCGTCAAG
GAACTGCTGGGCATCACAATCATGGAGCGATCAAGCTTCGAAAAAAACCCCATCGACTTTCTCGAGGCGA
AAGGATATAAAGAGGTCAAAAAAGACCTCATCATTAAGCTTCCCAAGTACTCTCTCTTTGAGCTTGAAAA
CGGCCGGAAACGAATGCTCGCTAGTGCGGGCGTGCTGCAGAAAGGTAACGAGCTGGCACTGCCCTCTAAA
TACGTTAATTTCTTGTATCTGGCCAGCCACTATGAAAAGCTCAAAGGGTCTCCCGAAGATAATGAGCAGA
AGCAGCTGTTCGTGGAACAACACAAACACTACCTTGATGAGATCATCGAGCAAATAAGCGAATTCTCCAA
AAGAGTGATCCTCGCCGACGCTAACCTCGATAAGGTGCTTTCTGCTTACAATAAGCACAGGGATAAGCCC
ATCAGGGAGCAGGCAGAAAACATTATCCACTTGTTTACTCTGACCAACTTGGGCGCGCCTGCAGCCTTCA
AGTACTTCGACACTACCATAGACAGAAAGCGGTACACCTCTACAAAGGAGGTCCTGGACGCCACACTGAT
TCATCAGTCAATTACGGGGCTCTATGAAACAAGAATCGACCTCTCTCAGCTCGGTGGAGACAGCAGGGCT
GACCCCAAGAAGAAGAGGAAGGTGTCGCCAGGGATCCGTCGACTTGACGCGTTGATATCAACAAGTTTGT
ACAAAAAAGCAGGCTACAAAGAGGCCAGCGGTTCCGGACGGGCTGACGCATTGGACGATTTTGATCTGGA
TATGCTGGGAAGTGACGCCCTCGATGATTTTGACCTTGACATGCTTGGTTCGGATGCCCTTGATGACTTT
GACCTCGACATGCTCGGCAGTGACGCCCTTGATGATTTCGACCTGGACATGCTGATTAACTCTAGAAGTT
CCGGATCTCCGAAAAAGAAACGCAAAGTTGGTAGCCAGTACCTGCCCGACACCGACGACCGGCACCGGAT
CGAGGAAAAGCGGAAGCGGACCTACGAGACATTCAAGAGCATCATGAAGAAGTCCCCCTTCAGCGGCCCC
ACCGACCCTAGACCTCCACCTAGAAGAATCGCCGTGCCCAGCAGATCCAGCGCCAGCGTGCCAAAACCTG
CCCCCCAGCCTTACCCCTTCACCAGCAGCCTGAGCACCATCAACTACGACGAGTTCCCTACCATGGTGTT
CCCCAGCGGCCAGATCTCTCAGGCCTCTGCTCTGGCTCCAGCCCCTCCTCAGGTGCTGCCTCAGGCTCCT
GCTCCTGCACCAGCTCCAGCCATGGTGTCTGCACTGGCTCAGGCACCAGCACCCGTGCCTGTGCTGGCTC
CTGGACCTCCACAGGCTGTGGCTCCACCAGCCCCTAAACCTACACAGGCCGGCGAGGGCACACTGTCTGA
AGCTCTGCTGCAGCTGCAGTTCGACGACGAGGATCTGGGAGCCCTGCTGGGAAACAGCACCGATCCTGCC
GTGTTCACCGACCTGGCCAGCGTGGACAACAGCGAGTTCCAGCAGCTGCTGAACCAGGGCATCCCTGTGG
CCCCTCACACCACCGAGCCCATGCTGATGGAATACCCCGAGGCCATCACCCGGCTCGTGACAGGCGCTCA
GAGGCCTCCTGATCCAGCTCCTGCCCCTCTGGGAGCACCAGGCCTGCCTAATGGACTGCTGTCTGGCGAC
GAGGACTTCAGCTCTATCGCCGATATGGATTTCTCAGCCTTGCTGGGCTCTGGCAGCGGCAGCCGGGATT
CCAGGGAAGGGATGTTTTTGCCGAAGCCTGAGGCCGGCTCCGCTATTAGTGACGTGTTTGAGGGCCGCGA
GGTGTGCCAGCCAAAACGAATCCGGCCATTTCATCCTCCAGGAAGTCCATGGGCCAACCGCCCACTCCCC
GCCAGCCTCGCACCAACACCAACCGGTCCAGTACATGAGCCAGTCGGGTCACTGACCCCGGCACCAGTCC
CTCAGCCACTGGATCCAGCGCCCGCAGTGACTCCCGAGGCCAGTCACCTGTTGGAGGATCCCGATGAAGA
GACGAGCCAGGCTGTCAAAGCCCTTCGGGAGATGGCCGATACTGTGATTCCCCAGAAGGAAGAGGCTGCA
ATCTGTGGCCAAATGGACCTTTCCCATCCGCCCCCAAGGGGCCATCTGGATGAGCTGACAACCACACTTG
AGTCCATGACCGAGGATCTGAACCTGGACTCACCCCTGACCCCGGAATTGAACGAGATTCTGGATACCTT
CCTGAACGACGAGTGCCTCTTGCATGCCATGCATATCAGCACAGGACTGTCCATCTTCGACACATCTCTG
TTTTGAGGATCCACCGGATCTAGATAACTGAGCGGCCGCCTAATCTTTTTCCCTCTGCCAAAAATTATGG
GGACATCATGAAGCCCCTTGAGCATCTGACTTCTGGCTAATAAAGGAAATTTATTTTCATTGCAATAGTG
TGTTGGAATTTTTTGTGTCTCTCACTCGGAAGGACATATGGGAGGGCAAATCATTTAAAACATCAGAATG
AGTATTTGGTTTAGAGTTTGGCAACATATGCCCATATGCTGGCTGCCATGAACAAAGGTTGGCTATAAAG
AGGTCATCAGTATATGAAACAGCCCCCTGCTGTCCATTCCTTACATATGACTAGTAAGGATCTGCGATCG
CTCCGGTGCCCGTCAGTGGGCAGAGCGCACATCGCCCACAGTCCCCGAGAAGTTGGGGGGAGGGGTCGGC
AATTGAACGGGTGCCTAGAGAAGGTGGCGCGGGGTAAACTGGGAAAGTGATGTCGTGTACTGGCTCCGCC
TTTTTCCCGAGGGTGGGGGAGAACCGTATATAAGTGCAGTAGTCGCCGTGAACGTTCTTTTTCGCAACGG
GTTTGCCGCCAGAACACAGCTGAAGCTTCGAGGGGCTCGCATCTCTCCTTCACGCGCCCGCCGCCCTACC
TGAGGCCGCCATCCACGCCGGTTGAGTCGCGTTCTGCCGCCTCCCGCCTGTGGTGCCTCCTGAACTGCGT
CCGCCGTCTAGGTAAGTTTAAAGCTCAGGTCGAGACCGGGCCTTTGTCCGGCGCTCCCTTGGAGCCTACC
TAGACTCAGCCGGCTCTCCACGCTTTGCCTGACCCTGCTTGCTCAACTCTACGTCTTTGTTTCGTTTTCT
GTTCTGCGCCGTTACAGATCCAAGCTGTGACCGGCGCCTACACCTGCAGCCAACGCCACCATGGTGTCTA
AGGGCGAAGAGCTGATTAAGGAGAACATGCACATGAAGCTGTACATGGAGGGCACCGTGAACAACCACCA
CTTCAAGTGCACATCCGAGGGCGAAGGCAAGCCCTACGAGGGCACCCAGACCATGAGAATCAAGGTGGTC
GAGGGCGGCCCTCTCCCCTTCGCCTTCGACATCCTGGCTACCAGCTTCATGTACGGCAGCAGAACCTTCA
TCAACCACACCCAGGGCATCCCCGACTTCTTTAAGCAGTCCTTCCCTGAGGGCTTCACATGGGAGAGAGT
CACCACATACGAAGACGGGGGCGTGCTGACCGCTACCCAGGACACCAGCCTCCAGGACGGCTGCCTCATC
TACAACGTCAAGATCAGAGGGGTGAACTTCCCATCCAACGGCCCTGTGATGCAGAAGAAAACACTCGGCT
GGGAGGCCAACACCGAGATGCTGTACCCCGCTGACGGCGGCCTGGAAGGCAGAAGCGACATGGCCCTGAA
GCTCGTGGGCGGGGGCCACCTGATCTGCAACTTCAAGACCACATACAGATCCAAGAAACCCGCTAAGAAC
CTCAAGATGCCCGGCGTCTACTATGTGGACCACAGACTGGAAAGAATCAAGGAGGCCGACAAAGAGACCT
ACGTCGAGCAGCACGAGGTGGCTGTGGCCAGATACTGCGACCTCCCTAGCAAACTGGGGCACAAACTTAA
TGCTAGCGAGGGCAGAGGAAGTCTGCTAACATGCGGTGACGTCGAGGAGAATCCTGGCCCAATGTCTAGA
CTGGACAAGAGCAAAGTCATAAACTCTGCTCTGGAATTACTCAATGGAGTCGGTATCGAAGGCCTGACGA
CAAGGAAACTCGCTCAAAAGCTGGGAGTTGAGCAGCCTACCCTGTACTGGCACGTGAAGAACAAGCGGGC
CCTGCTCGATGCCCTGCCAATCGAGATGCTGGACAGGCATCATACCCACTCCTGCCCCCTGGAAGGCGAG
TCATGGCAAGACTTTCTGCGGAACAACGCCAAGTCATACCGCTGTGCTCTCCTCTCACATCGCGACGGGG
CTAAAGTGCATCTCGGCACCCGCCCAACAGAGAAACAGTACGAAACCCTGGAAAATCAGCTCGCGTTCCT
GTGTCAGCAAGGCTTCTCCCTGGAGAACGCACTGTACGCTCTGTCCGCCGTGGGCCACTTTACACTGGGC
TGCGTATTGGAGGAACAGGAGCATCAAGTAGCAAAAGAGGAAAGAGAGACACCTACCACCGATTCTATGC
CCCCACTTCTGAAACAAGCAATTGAGCTGTTCGACCGGCAGGGAGCCGAACCTGCCTTCCTTTTCGGCCT
GGAACTAATCATATGTGGCCTGGAGAAACAGCTAAAGTGCGAAAGCGGCGGGCCGACCGACGCCCTTGAC
GATTTTGACTTAGACATGCTCCCAGCCGATGCCCTTGACGACTTTGACCTTGATATGCTGCCTGCTGACG
CTCTTGACGATTTTGACCTTGACATGCTCCCCGGGTAAGTCGACGATCCTAATCAACCTCTGGATTACAA
AATTTGTGAAAGATTGACTGGTATTCTTAACTATGTTGCTCCTTTTACGCTATGTGGATACGCTGCTTTA
ATGCCTTTGTATCATGCTATTGCTTCCCGTATGGCTTTCATTTTCTCCTCCTTGTATAAATCCTGGTTGC
TGTCTCTTTATGAGGAGTTGTGGCCCGTTGTCAGGCAACGTGGCGTGGTGTGCACTGTGTTTGCTGACGC
AACCCCCACTGGTTGGGGCATTGCCACCACCTGTCAGCTCCTTTCCGGGACTTTCGCTTTCCCCCTCCCT
ATTGCCACGGCGGAACTCATCGCCGCCTGCCTTGCCCGCTGCTGGACAGGGGCTCGGCTGTTGGGCACTG
ACAATTCCGTGGTGTTGTCGGGGAAATCATCGTCCTTTCCTTGGCTGCTCGCCTGTGTTGCCACCTGGAT
TCTGCGCGGGACGTCCTTCTGCTACGTCCCTTCGGCCCTCAATCCAGCGGACCTTCCTTCCCGCGGCCTG
CTGCCGGCTCTGCGGCCTCTTCCGCGTCTTCGCCTTCGCCCTCAGACGAGTCGGATCTCCCTTTGGGCCG
CCTCCCCGCCTGAGATCCTTTAAGACCAATGACTTACAAGGCAGCTGTAGATCTTAGCCACTTTTTAAAA
GAAAAGGGGGGACTGGAAGGGCTAATTCACTCCCAACGAAGACAAGATCTGCTTTTTGCTTGTACTGGGT
CTCTCTGGTTAGACCAGATCTGAGCCTGGGAGCTCTCTGGCTAACTAGGGAACCCACTGCTTAAGCCTCA
ATAAAGCTTGCCTTGAGTGCTTCAAGTAGTGTGTGCCCGTCTGTTGTGTGACTCTGGTAACTAGAGATCC
CTCAGACCCTTTTAGTCAGTGTGGAAAATCTCTAGCAGTAGTAGTTCATGTCATCTTATTATTCAGTATT
TATAACTTGCAAAGAAATGAATATCAGAGAGTGAGAGGCCCGGGTTAATTAAGGAAAGGGCTAGATCATT
CTTGAAGACGAAAGGGCCTCGTGATACGCCTATTTTTATAGGTTAATGTCATGATAATAATGGTTTCTTA
GACGTCAGGTGGCACTTTTCGGGGAAATGTGCGCGGAACCCCTATTTGTTTATTTTTCTAAATACATTCA
AATATGTATCCGCTCATGAGACAATAACCCTGATAAATGCTTCAATAATATTGAAAAAGGAAGAGTATGA
GTATTCAACATTTCCGTGTCGCCCTTATTCCCTTTTTTGCGGCATTTTGCCTTCCTGTTTTTGCTCACCC
AGAAACGCTGGTGAAAGTAAAAGATGCTGAAGATCAGTTGGGTGCACGAGTGGGTTACATCGAACTGGAT
CTCAACAGCGGTAAGATCCTTGAGAGTTTTCGCCCCGAAGAACGTTTTCCAATGATGAGCACTTTTAAAG
TTCTGCTATGTGGCGCGGTATTATCCCGTGTTGACGCCGGGCAAGAGCAACTCGGTCGCCGCATACACTA
TTCTCAGAATGACTTGGTTGAGTACTCACCAGTCACAGAAAAGCATCTTACGGATGGCATGACAGTAAGA
GAATTATGCAGTGCTGCCATAACCATGAGTGATAACACTGCGGCCAACTTACTTCTGACAACGATCGGAG
GACCGAAGGAGCTAACCGCTTTTTTGCACAACATGGGGGATCATGTAACTCGCCTTGATCGTTGGGAACC
GGAGCTGAATGAAGCCATACCAAACGACGAGCGTGACACCACGATGCCTGTAGCAATGGCAACAACGTTG
CGCAAACTATTAACTGGCGAACTACTTACTCTAGCTTCCCGGCAACAATTAATAGACTGGATGGAGGCGG
ATAAAGTTGCAGGACCACTTCTGCGCTCGGCCCTTCCGGCTGGCTGGTTTATTGCTGATAAATCTGGAGC
CGGTGAGCGTGGGTCTCGCGGTATCATTGCAGCACTGGGGCCAGATGGTAAGCCCTCCCGTATCGTAGTT
ATCTACACGACGGGGAGTCAGGCAACTATGGATGAACGAAATAGACAGATCGCTGAGATAGGTGCCTCAC
TGATTAAGCATTGGTAACTGTCAGACCAAGTTTACTCATATATACTTTAGATTGATTTAAAACTTCATTT
TTAATTTAAAAGGATCTAGGTGAAGATCCTTTTTGATAATCTCATGACCAAAATCCCTTAACGTGAGTTT
TCGTTCCACTGAGCGTCAGACCCCGTAGAAAAGATCAAAGGATCTTCTTGAGATCCTTTTTTTCTGCGCG
TAATCTGCTGCTTGCAAACAAAAAAACCACCGCTACCAGCGGTGGTTTGTTTGCCGGATCAAGAGCTACC
AACTCTTTTTCCGAAGGTAACTGGCTTCAGCAGAGCGCAGATACCAAATACTGTTCTTCTAGTGTAGCCG
TAGTTAGGCCACCACTTCAAGAACTCTGTAGCACCGCCTACATACCTCGCTCTGCTAATCCTGTTACCAG
TGGCTGCTGCCAGTGGCGATAAGTCGTGTCTTACCGGGTTGGACTCAAGACGATAGTTACCGGATAAGGC
GCAGCGGTCGGGCTGAACGGGGGGTTCGTGCACACAGCCCAGCTTGGAGCGAACGACCTACACCGAACTG
AGATACCTACAGCGTGAGCTATGAGAAAGCGCCACGCTTCCCGAAGGGAGAAAGGCGGACAGGTATCCGG
TAAGCGGCAGGGTCGGAACAGGAGAGCGCACGAGGGAGCTTCCAGGGGGAAACGCCTGGTATCTTTATAG
TCCTGTCGGGTTTCGCCACCTCTGACTTGAGCGTCGATTTTTGTGATGCTCGTCAGGGGGGCGGAGCCTA
TGGAAAAACGCCAGCAACGCGGCCTTTTTACGGTTCCTGGCCTTTTGCTGGCCTTTTGCTCACATGTTCT
TTCCTGCGTTATCCCCTGATTCTGTGGATAACCGTATTACCGCCTTTGAGTGAGCTGATACCGCTCGCCG
CAGCCGAACGACCGAGCGCAGCGAGTCAGTGAGCGAGGAAGCGGAAGAGCGCCCAATACGCAAACCGCCT
CTCCCCGCGCGTTGGCCGATTCATTAATGCAGCAAGCTCATGGCTGACTAATTTTTTTTATTTATGCAGA
GGCCGAGGCCGCCTCGGCCTCTGAGCTATTCCAGAAGTAGTGAGGAGGCTTTTTTGGAGGCCTAGGCTTT
TGCAAAAAGCTCCCCGTGGCACGACAGGTTTCCCGACTGGAAAGCGGGCAGTGAGCGCAACGCAATTAAT
GTGAGTTAGCTCACTCATTAGGCACCCCAGGCTTTACACTTTATGCTTCCGGCTCGTATGTTGTGTGGAA
TTGTGAGCGGATAACAATTTCACACAGGAAACAGCTATGACATGATTACGAATTTCACAAATAAAGCATT
TTTTTCACTGCATTCTAGTTGTGGTTTGTCCAAACTCATCAATGTATCTTATCATGTCTGGATCAACTGG
ATAACTCAAGCTAACCAAAATCATCCCAAACTTCCCACCCCATACCCTATTACCACTGCCAATTACCTGT
GGTTTCATTTACTCTAAACCTGTGATTCCTCTGAATTATTTTCATTTTAAAGAAATTGTATTTGTTAAAT
ATGTACTACAAACTTAGTAGT
